>Addgene plasmid #174199 | Gene Trap - 24XPP7 Lentiviral Vector | addgene full sequence | sequence record 343727 | Addgene NGS Result
TGGAAGGGCTAATTCACTCCCAAAGAAGACAAGATATCCTTGATCTGTGGATCTACCACACACAAGGCTA
CTTCCCTGATTAGCAGAACTACACACCAGGGCCAGGGGTCAGATATCCACTGACCTTTGGATGGTGCTAC
AAGCTAGTACCAGTTGAGCCAGATAAGGTAGAAGAGGCCAATAAAGGAGAGAACACCAGCTTGTTACACC
CTGTGAGCCTGCATGGGATGGATGACCCGGAGAGAGAAGTGTTAGAGTGGAGGTTTGACAGCCGCCTAGC
ATTTCATCACGTGGCCCGAGAGCTGCATCCGGAGTACTTCAAGAACTGCTGATATCGAGCTTGCTACAAG
GGACTTTCCGCTGGGGACTTTCCAGGGAGGCGTGGCCTGGGCGGGACTGGGGAGTGGCGAGCCCTCAGAT
CCTGCATATAAGCAGCTGCTTTTTGCCTGTACTGGGTCTCTCTGGTTAGACCAGATCTGAGCCTGGGAGC
TCTCTGGCTAACTAGGGAACCCACTGCTTAAGCCTCAATAAAGCTTGCCTTGAGTGCTTCAAGTAGTGTG
TGCCCGTCTGTTGTGTGACTCTGGTAACTAGAGATCCCTCAGACCCTTTTAGTCAGTGTGGAAAATCTCT
AGCAGTGGCGCCCGAACAGGGACTTGAAAGCGAAAGGGAAACCAGAGGAGCTCTCTCGACGCAGGACTCG
GCTTGCTGAAGCGCGCACGGCAAGAGGCGAGGGGCGGCGACTGGTGAGTACGCCAAAAATTTTGACTAGC
GGAGGCTAGAAGGAGAGAGATGGGTGCGAGAGCGTCAGTATTAAGCGGGGGAGAATTAGATCGCGATGGG
AAAAAATTCGGTTAAGGCCAGGGGGAAAGAAAAAATATAAATTAAAACATATAGTATGGGCAAGCAGGGA
GCTAGAACGATTCGCAGTTAATCCTGGCCTGTTAGAAACATCAGAAGGCTGTAGACAAATACTGGGACAG
CTACAACCATCCCTTCAGACAGGATCAGAAGAACTTAGATCATTATATAATACAGTAGCAACCCTCTATT
GTGTGCATCAAAGGATAGAGATAAAAGACACCAAGGAAGCTTTAGACAAGATAGAGGAAGAGCAAAACAA
AAGTAAGACCACCGCACAGCAAGCGGCCGGCCGCTGATCTTCAGACCTGGAGGAGGAGATATGAGGGACA
ATTGGAGAAGTGAATTATATAAATATAAAGTAGTAAAAATTGAACCATTAGGAGTAGCACCCACCAAGGC
AAAGAGAAGAGTGGTGCAGAGAGAAAAAAGAGCAGTGGGAATAGGAGCTTTGTTCCTTGGGTTCTTGGGA
GCAGCAGGAAGCACTATGGGCGCAGCGTCAATGACGCTGACGGTACAGGCCAGACAATTATTGTCTGGTA
TAGTGCAGCAGCAGAACAATTTGCTGAGGGCTATTGAGGCGCAACAGCATCTGTTGCAACTCACAGTCTG
GGGCATCAAGCAGCTCCAGGCAAGAATCCTGGCTGTGGAAAGATACCTAAAGGATCAACAGCTCCTGGGG
ATTTGGGGTTGCTCTGGAAAACTCATTTGCACCACTGCTGTGCCTTGGAATGCTAGTTGGAGTAATAAAT
CTCTGGAACAGATTTGGAATCACACGACCTGGATGGAGTGGGACAGAGAAATTAACAATTACACAAGCTT
AATACACTCCTTAATTGAAGAATCGCAAAACCAGCAAGAAAAGAATGAACAAGAATTATTGGAATTAGAT
AAATGGGCAAGTTTGTGGAATTGGTTTAACATAACAAATTGGCTGTGGTATATAAAATTATTCATAATGA
TAGTAGGAGGCTTGGTAGGTTTAAGAATAGTTTTTGCTGTACTTTCTATAGTGAATAGAGTTAGGCAGGG
ATATTCACCATTATCGTTTCAGACCCACCTCCCAACCCCGAGGGGACCCGACAGGCCCGAAGGAATAGAA
GAAGAAGGTGGAGAGAGAGACAGAGACAGATCCATTCGATTAGTGAACGGATCTCGACGGTATCGCCGAA
TTCACAAATGGCAGTATTCATCCACAATTTTAAAAGAAAAGGGGGGATTGGGGGGTACAGTGCAGGGGAA
AGAATAGTAGACATAATAGCAACAGACATACAAACTAAAGAATTACAAAAACAAATTACAAAAATTCAAA
ATTTTCGGGTTTATTACAGGGACAGCAGAGATCCAGTTTGGACTAGTACCGGTGCTAGCTGATATCTGTC
AATTGACGCGTTCTCGAGATCTAATGAACCCGGGAATACTGCAGCCAGCGAGCCCATATGCTCTGCTGGT
TTCTAGAGTCGACCTGCAGGGAGCGACGCCATATCGTCTGCTCCTTTCTAGGCAATTAGGTACCTTAGGA
TCTAATGAACCCGGGAATACTGCAGCCAGCGAGCCCATATGCTCTGCTGGTTTCTAGAGTCGACCTGCAG
GGAGCGACGCCATATCGTCTGCTCCTTTCTAGGCAATTAGGTACCTTAGGATCTAATGAACCCGGGAATA
CTGCAGCCAGCGAGCCCATATGCTCTGCTGGTTTCTAGAGTCGACCTGCAGGGAGCGACGCCATATCGTC
TGCTCCTTTCTAGGCAATTAGGTACCTTAGGATCTAATGAACCCGGGAATACTGCAGCCAGCGAGCCCAT
ATGCTCTGCTGGTTTCTAGAGTCGACCTGCAGGGAGCGACGCCATATCGTCTGCTCCTTTCTAGGCAATT
AGGTACCTTAGGATCTAATGAACCCGGGAATACTGCAGCCAGCGAGCCCATATGCTCTGCTGGTTTCTAG
AGTCGACCTGCAGGGAGCGACGCCATATCGTCTGCTCCTTTCTAGGCAATTAGGTACCTTAGGATCTAAT
GAACCCGGGAATACTGCAGCCAGCGAGCCCATATGCTCTGCTGGTTTCTAGAGTCGACCTGCAGGGAGCG
ACGCCATATCGTCTGCTCCTTTCTAGGCAATTAGGTACCTTAGGATCTAATGAACCCGGGAATACTGCAG
CCAGCGAGCCCATATGCTCTGCTGGTTTCTAGAGTCGACCTGCAGGGAGCGACGCCATATCGTCTGCTCC
TTTCTAGGCAATTAGGTACCTTAGGATCTAATGAACCCGGGAATACTGCAGCCAGCGAGCCCATATGCTC
TGCTGGTTTCTAGAGTCGACCTGCAGGGAGCGACGCCATATCGTCTGCTCCTTTCTAGGCAATTAGGTAC
CTTAGGATCTAATGAACCCGGGAATACTGCAGCCAGCGAGCCCATATGCTCTGCTGGTTTCTAGAGTCGA
CCTGCAGGGAGCGACGCCATATCGTCTGCTCCTTTCTAGGCAATTAGGTACCTTAGGATCTAATGAACCC
GGGAATACTGCAGCCAGCGAGCCCATATGCTCTGCTGGTTTCTAGAGTCGACCTGCAGGGAGCGACGCCA
TATCGTCTGCTCCTTTCTAGGCAATTAGGTACCTTAGGATCTAATGAACCCGGGAATACTGCAGCCAGCG
AGCCCATATGCTCTGCTGGTTTCTAGAGTCGACCTGCAGGGAGCGACGCCATATCGTCTGCTCCTTTCTA
GGCAATTAGGTACCTTAGGATCTAATGAACCCGGGAATACTGCAGCCAGCGAGCCCATATGCTCTGCTGG
TTTCTAGAGTCGACCTGCAGGGAGCGACGCCATATCGTCTGCTCCTTTCTAGGCAATTAGGTACCTTAGG
ATCTCGAGTATCGATACATTACACTTTAACCCACTTTGTATACAACTCTTGTGTAGCGATTATGGATGGC
GAAGTTCCTATTCTCTAGAAAGTATAGGAACTTCCCATAGAGCCCACCGCATCCCCAGCATGCCTGCTAT
TGTCTTCCCAATCCTCCCCCTTGCTGTCCTGCCCCACCCCACCCCCCAGAATAGAATGACACCTACTCAG
ACAATGCGATGCAATTTCCTCATTTTATTAGGAAAGGACAGTGGGAGTGGCACCTTCCAGGGTCAAGGAA
GGCACGGGGGAGGGGCAAACAACAGATGGCTGGCAACTAGAAGGCACAGTCGAGGCTGATCAGCGGGTTT
AAACGGGCCCTCTAGATCAGCCCTCCCACACATAACCAGAGGGCAGCAATTCACGAATCCCAACTGCCGT
CGGCTGTCCATCACTGTCCTTCACTATGGCTTTGATCCCAGGATGCAGATCGAGAAGCACCTGTCGGCAC
CGTCCGCAGGGGCTCAAGATGCCCCTGTTCTCATTTCCGATCGCGACGATACAAGTCAGGTTGCCTGCAG
CCGCAGCAGCAGCAGTGCCCAGCACCACGAGTTCTGCACAAGGTCCCCCAGTAAAATGATATACATTGAC
ACCAGTGAAGATGCGGCCGTCGCTAGAGAGAGCTGCGCTGGCGACGCTGTAGTCTTCAGAGATGGGGATG
CTGTTGATTGTAGCCGTTGCTCTTTCAATGAGGGTGGATTCTTCTTGAGACAAAGGCTTGGCCATGGCGC
GCCTAGGGCCGGGATTCTCCTCCACGTCACCGCATGTTAGAAGACTTCCTCTGCCCTCCTCTTCCATCAC
GCCGATCTGCCAGGCCAGAACCTGGGCGACTAGCTCGCAGGCTTGGCGGCCATCGAGATCGACGTAGTAC
GGCGTTCGGTGATGGCAAACGATCAATCCCCACAGTCGCTCGCCGCGCAAAATCGAGATCGACATCGTGC
CGTGCATGCCTATGTTGCGCATGAATTCCAGATGGACGGGCGAGACGCTGCGCAGGATGGCGAAGCTAAG
ATCAATCGGCCGCCCGGTGACCGGATTGAGGTCTGGGGTGACCGGCACCGGCCGATAATTGATATCGGGA
ATGATCCGTACCGGGTTGATGGTATAGAGCCGACGGGCCTGCGCCGGCACGGTTGAGGCAGGATAGTGCA
GGCCTAGTTTTGACTCGACCTCGGCGCACCGATCCTCTGCGATCACTTCGCCGCTGAAGTCGGAGGCGAA
GCGATAGATCATCACCCGATCGAAGCCGGTAATCTTCCGCACCTCTTGCGCCGCGGCGGCGCAGGCGCTT
TCCAAGGTTTCGGCGGCCTGCAGGCGGCGGATGGCGCTGTTGGTGCGGCGGAAGAACGCCTGCGGCTCGG
CGACGTCCCGCTGGGGAGGCTCGAGCTCGAGGAAGATGAGCTGATCATGGCGATGCCAGGAGCCGATGAA
GCCTGCGTCCTTTCGCATCGTGAAGCCGACAGTGATCGGTGCTCCGACGGCCGCCCCGGGCTCGGCCAAG
GCGATCGTCAGACGGTTGTGCGTCTCCGAGTCGAAGACATCGGCCGCAGAGCGGCCGATCAGGGCGCCGA
TCGCCAGTCCGGTGAGTTCGGGAAGGTTGTCGCTGCCGGCAACGATCGTCATGTCGGCGGCGAGGGCGAG
CAGCAGTCCATGCGGTTGGATGGCACCGGGGATATGGATCGGCTCATCGTCGCAGGTCAAGAGGTCAGGC
TGCCTGGCGACGGATCCTTCAGCCATGCCCTGTGGGAGGAAGAGAAGAGGTCAGGAAGTTCCTATTCTCT
AGAAAGTATAGGAACTTCGATAAATGCCCAGATTCTGCCGCTCTGTACACCTGAGATCCTTTAAGACCAA
TGACTTACAAGGCAGCTGTAGATCTTAGCCACTTTTTAAAAGAAAAGGGGGGACTGGAAGGGCTAATTCA
CTCCCAACGAAGACAAGATCTGCTTTTTGCTTGTACTGGGTCTCTCTGGTTAGACCAGATCTGAGCCTGG
GAGCTCTCTGGCTAACTAGGGAACCCACTGCTTAAGCCTCAATAAAGCTTGCCTTGAGTGCTTCAAGTAG
TGTGTGCCCGTCTGTTGTGTGACTCTGGTAACTAGAGATCCCTCAGACCCTTTTAGTCAGTGTGGAAAAT
CTCTAGCAGTAGTAGTTCATGTCATCTTATTATTCAGTATCTATAACTTGCAAAGAAATGAATATCAGAG
AGTGAGAGGCCCGGGTTAATTAAGGAAAGGGCTAGATCATTCTTGAAGACGAAAGGGCCTCGTGATACGC
CTATTTTTATAGGTTAATGTCATGATAATAATGGTTTCTTAGACGTCAGGTGGCACTTTTCGGGGAAATG
TGCGCGGAACCCCTATTTGTTTATTTTTCTAAATACATTCAAATATGTATCCGCTCATGAGACAATAACC
CTGATAAATGCTTCAATAATATTGAAAAAGGAAGAGTATGAGTATTCAACATTTCCGTGTCGCCCTTATT
CCCTTTTTTGCGGCATTTTGCCTTCCTGTTTTTGCTCACCCAGAAACGCTGGTGAAAGTAAAAGATGCTG
AAGATCAGTTGGGTGCACGAGTGGGTTACATCGAACTGGATCTCAACAGCGGTAAGATCCTTGAGAGTTT
TCGCCCCGAAGAACGTTTTCCAATGATGAGCACTTTTAAAGTTCTGCTATGTGGCGCGGTATTATCCCGT
GTTGACGCCGGGCAAGAGCAACTCGGTCGCCGCATACACTATTCTCAGAATGACTTGGTTGAGTACTCAC
CAGTCACAGAAAAGCATCTTACGGATGGCATGACAGTAAGAGAATTATGCAGTGCTGCCATAACCATGAG
TGATAACACTGCGGCCAACTTACTTCTGACAACGATCGGAGGACCGAAGGAGCTAACCGCTTTTTTGCAC
AACATGGGGGATCATGTAACTCGCCTTGATCGTTGGGAACCGGAGCTGAATGAAGCCATACCAAACGACG
AGCGTGACACCACGATGCCTGTAGCAATGGCAACAACGTTGCGCAAACTATTAACTGGCGAACTACTTAC
TCTAGCTTCCCGGCAACAATTAATAGACTGGATGGAGGCGGATAAAGTTGCAGGACCACTTCTGCGCTCG
GCCCTTCCGGCTGGCTGGTTTATTGCTGATAAATCTGGAGCCGGTGAGCGTGGGTCTCGCGGTATCATTG
CAGCACTGGGGCCAGATGGTAAGCCCTCCCGTATCGTAGTTATCTACACGACGGGGAGTCAGGCAACTAT
GGATGAACGAAATAGACAGATCGCTGAGATAGGTGCCTCACTGATTAAGCATTGGTAACTGTCAGACCAA
GTTTACTCATATATACTTTAGATTGATTTAAAACTTCATTTTTAATTTAAAAGGATCTAGGTGAAGATCC
TTTTTGATAATCTCATGACCAAAATCCCTTAACGTGAGTTTTCGTTCCACTGAGCGTCAGACCCCGTAGA
AAAGATCAAAGGATCTTCTTGAGATCCTTTTTTTCTGCGCGTAATCTGCTGCTTGCAAACAAAAAAACCA
CCGCTACCAGCGGTGGTTTGTTTGCCGGATCAAGAGCTACCAACTCTTTTTCCGAAGGTAACTGGCTTCA
GCAGAGCGCAGATACCAAATACTGTTCTTCTAGTGTAGCCGTAGTTAGGCCACCACTTCAAGAACTCTGT
AGCACCGCCTACATACCTCGCTCTGCTAATCCTGTTACCAGTGGCTGCTGCCAGTGGCGATAAGTCGTGT
CTTACCGGGTTGGACTCAAGACGATAGTTACCGGATAAGGCGCAGCGGTCGGGCTGAACGGGGGGTTCGT
GCACACAGCCCAGCTTGGAGCGAACGACCTACACCGAACTGAGATACCTACAGCGTGAGCTATGAGAAAG
CGCCACGCTTCCCGAAGGGAGAAAGGCGGACAGGTATCCGGTAAGCGGCAGGGTCGGAACAGGAGAGCGC
ACGAGGGAGCTTCCAGGGGGAAACGCCTGGTATCTTTATAGTCCTGTCGGGTTTCGCCACCTCTGACTTG
AGCGTCGATTTTTGTGATGCTCGTCAGGGGGGCGGAGCCTATGGAAAAACGCCAGCAACGCGGCCTTTTT
ACGGTTCCTGGCCTTTTGCTGGCCTTTTGCTCACATGTTCTTTCCTGCGTTATCCCCTGATTCTGTGGAT
AACCGTATTACCGCCTTTGAGTGAGCTGATACCGCTCGCCGCAGCCGAACGACCGAGCGCAGCGAGTCAG
TGAGCGAGGAAGCGGAAGAGCGCCCAATACGCAAACCGCCTCTCCCCGCGCGTTGGCCGATTCATTAATG
CAGCAAGCTCATGGCTGACTAATTTTTTTTATTTATGCAGAGGCCGAGGCCGCCTCGGCCTCTGAGCTAT
TCCAGAAGTAGTGAGGAGGCTTTTTTGGAGGCCTAGGCTTTTGCAAAAAGCTCCCCGTGGCACGACAGGT
TTCCCGACTGGAAAGCGGGCAGTGAGCGCAACGCAATTAATGTGAGTTAGCTCACTCATTAGGCACCCCA
GGCTTTACACTTTATGCTTCCGGCTCGTATGTTGTGTGGAATTGTGAGCGGATAACAATTTCACACAGGA
AACAGCTATGACATGATTACGAATTTCACAAATAAAGCATTTTTTTCACTGCATTCTAGTTGTGGTTTGT
CCAAACTCATCAATGTATCTTATCATGTCTGGATCAACTGGATAACTCAAGCTAACCAAAATCATCCCAA
ACTTCCCACCCCATACCCTATTACCACTGCCAATTACCTGTGGTTTCATTTACTCTAAACCTGTGATTCC
TCTGAATTATTTTCATTTTAAAGAAATTGTATTTGTTAAATATGTACTACAAACTTAGTAGT
Features (pLannotate 1.2.2; 37 found; start..end, strand, type, name):
    377..634     +  LTR            5' LTR (truncated): truncated 5' long terminal repeat (LTR) from HIV-1
    681..806     +  misc_feature   HIV-1 Ψ: packaging signal of human immunodeficiency virus type 1
    790..1128    +  CDS            HIV-1 gag (fragment): gag protein from human immunodeficiency virus 1; gag
   1303..1536    +  misc_feature   RRE: The Rev response element (RRE) of HIV-1 allows for Rev-dependent mRNA export from the nucleus to the cytoplasm.
   1913..2013    +  CDS            Rev (fragment): human immunodeficiency virus 1 (HIV-1) Rev protein; rev; enhances nuclear export of unspliced and incompletely spliced viral mRNAs
   2058..2175    +  misc_feature   cPPT/CTS: central polypurine tract and central termination sequence of HIV-1
   2312..2330    +  misc_feature   MCS (fragment): pUC18/19 multiple cloning site
   2433..2451    +  misc_feature   MCS (fragment): pUC18/19 multiple cloning site
   2554..2572    +  misc_feature   MCS (fragment): pUC18/19 multiple cloning site
   2675..2693    +  misc_feature   MCS (fragment): pUC18/19 multiple cloning site
   2796..2814    +  misc_feature   MCS (fragment): pUC18/19 multiple cloning site
   2917..2935    +  misc_feature   MCS (fragment): pUC18/19 multiple cloning site
   3038..3056    +  misc_feature   MCS (fragment): pUC18/19 multiple cloning site
   3159..3177    +  misc_feature   MCS (fragment): pUC18/19 multiple cloning site
   3280..3298    +  misc_feature   MCS (fragment): pUC18/19 multiple cloning site
   3401..3419    +  misc_feature   MCS (fragment): pUC18/19 multiple cloning site
   3522..3540    +  misc_feature   MCS (fragment): pUC18/19 multiple cloning site
   3643..3661    +  misc_feature   MCS (fragment): pUC18/19 multiple cloning site
   3781..3814    +  protein_bind   FRT (minimal): supports FLP-mediated excision but not integration (Turan and Bode, 2011) FLP recombinase from the Saccharomyces cerevisiae 2μ plasmid
   3815..4039    -  polyA_signal   bGH poly(A) signal: bovine growth hormone polyadenylation signal
   4079..4475    -  CDS            BSD (fragment): blasticidin S deaminase; Aspergillus terreus BSD; confers resistance to blasticidin
   4539..5486    -  CDS            iRFP713: iRFP713 is a basic (constitutively fluorescent) near ir fluorescent protein published in 2011, derived from Rhodopseudomonas palustris. It has low acid sensitivity. It requires the cofactor biliverdin for fluorescence.
   5489..5514    -  misc_feature   SA: splice acceptor site
   5515..5548    +  protein_bind   FRT (minimal): supports FLP-mediated excision but not integration (Turan and Bode, 2011) FLP recombinase from the Saccharomyces cerevisiae 2μ plasmid
   5588..5653    +  CDS            nef (fragment): NEF_HV1Z2 - Experimental evidence at protein level: Swiss-Prot protein existence level 1. Extracellular Nef protein targets CD4(+) T-lymphocytes for apoptosis by interacting with CXCR4 surface receptors. From Human immunodeficiency virus type 1 group M subtype D (isolate Z2/CDC-Z34) (HIV-1).
   5655..5888    +  LTR            3' LTR (ΔU3): self-inactivating 3' long terminal repeat (LTR) from HIV-1
   6093..6197    +  promoter       AmpR promoter: bla
   6198..7058    +  CDS            AmpR: β-lactamase; bla; confers resistance to ampicillin, carbenicillin, and related antibiotics
   7229..7817    +  rep_origin     ori: high-copy-number ColE1/pMB1/pBR322/pUC origin of replication
   8000..8054    +  CDS            lacI (fragment): lac repressor; lacI; The lac repressor binds to the lac operator to inhibit transcription in E. coli. This inhibition can be relieved by adding lactose or isopropyl-β-D-thiogalactopyranoside (IPTG).
   8060..8153    +  rep_origin     SV40 ori (fragment): SV40 origin of replication
   8178..8215    +  CDS            lacI (fragment): lac repressor; lacI; The lac repressor binds to the lac operator to inhibit transcription in E. coli. This inhibition can be relieved by adding lactose or isopropyl-β-D-thiogalactopyranoside (IPTG).
   8228..8249    +  protein_bind   CAP binding site: CAP binding activates transcription in the presence of cAMP. E. coli catabolite activator protein
   8264..8294    +  promoter       lac promoter: promoter for the E. coli lac operon
   8302..8318    +  protein_bind   lac operator: The lac repressor binds to the lac operator to inhibit transcription in E. coli. This inhibition can be relieved by adding lactose or isopropyl-β-D-thiogalactopyranoside (IPTG). lac repressor encoded by lacI
   8352..8435    +  polyA_signal   SV40 poly(A) signal (fragment): SV40 polyadenylation signal
   8602..329     +  CDS            nef (fragment) (across the origin): NEF_HV1BR - Experimental evidence at protein level: Swiss-Prot protein existence level 1. Extracellular Nef protein targets CD4(+) T-lymphocytes for apoptosis by interacting with CXCR4 surface receptors (PubMed:14990729). From Human immunodeficiency virus type 1 group M subtype B (isolate BRU/LAI) (HIV-1).
