[The description below was written by a language model from this plasmid's Addgene catalogue record and pLannotate feature annotations shown in this document.]
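Description:
Gene Trap - 24XPP7 Lentiviral Vector is a self-inactivating HIV-1-based lentiviral transfer plasmid designed as a promoterless gene trap for mammalian cells. It is propagated in E. coli through a high-copy ColE1/pUC-type origin with ampicillin resistance (AmpR). The viral backbone carries a truncated 5' LTR, the Ψ packaging signal with a gag fragment, the Rev response element, the cPPT/CTS and a ΔU3 3' LTR. These elements allow the genome to be packaged and integrated when helper functions are supplied in trans. The catalogue lists a total size of 8,458 bp, while the sequenced record is 8,602 nt.

The payload sits between the NheI and BsrGI sites and is oriented on the minus strand relative to the viral genome. Read in its own sense direction, it consists of a splice acceptor, iRFP713 (a near-infrared, biliverdin-dependent fluorescent protein), a T2A peptide, blasticidin S deaminase and a bGH polyadenylation signal, followed by 24 PP7 hairpin repeats. No internal promoter is annotated, so expression depends on integration into an intron of an actively transcribed gene. The splice acceptor then captures the host transcript, and trapped cells become iRFP-positive and blasticidin-resistant. Minimal FRT sites flank the splice acceptor–iRFP–T2A–BSD–poly(A) unit. FLP recombinase should therefore be able to excise this unit and leave the PP7 array behind in the intron, although the record does not spell out that step. The PP7 array is not annotated as such; the twelve regularly spaced "MCS fragment" hits probably reflect short linker sequences within the repeats.

According to the associated publication, the vector was used for live imaging of nascent RNA to study the transcription and splicing dynamics of endogenous genes.
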