Addgene plasmid #174199: Gene Trap - 24XPP7 Lentiviral Vector
Purpose: Lentiviral expression vector coding for Blasticidin, iRFP and 24X PP7 hairpins. All inserts are cloned in on the -strand to allow for splicing in when targeted into an intron of transcribed genes.
Depositing lab: Daniel Larson. Depositing organization: National Cancer Institute (NCI). Publication: Dynamic imaging of nascent RNA reveals general principles of transcription dynamics and stochastic splice site selection. Wan Y, Anastasakis DG, Rodriguez J, Palangat M, Gudla P, Zaki G, Tandon M, Pegoraro G, Chow CC, Hafner M, Larson DR. Cell. 2021 May 27;184(11):2878-2895.e20. doi: 10.1016/j.cell.2021.04.012. Epub 2021 May 11. PubMed 33979654.
Backbone
  Vector backbone: Lentivector
  Backbone size w/o insert (bp): 5345
  Total vector size (bp): 8458
  Vector type: Mammalian Expression, Lentiviral ; Vector
  Selectable markers: Blasticidin
Growth in bacteria
  Bacterial resistance: Ampicillin, 100 μg/mL
  Growth temperature: 30°C
  Growth strain: NEB Stable
  Copy number: Unknown
Gene/Insert
  Gene/Insert name: iRFP
  Species: Synthetic
  Tag / fusion protein: Blasticidin; T2A; 24X PP7 hairpins
  Cloning method: Restriction Enzyme; 5′ cloning site NheI (not destroyed); 3′ cloning site BsrGI (not destroyed)
  Sequencing primers: 5′ CATggcgcgcctagggccg; 3′ CCCGGGCCTCTCACTCTCTGA
Resource information
  A portion of this plasmid was derived from a plasmid made by: synthetically made
Terms and licenses: Academic/Nonprofit Terms; Industry Terms: Not Available to Industry
Depositor comments: The inserts are cloned between NheI/BsrGI in reverse order on the -strand as follows: NheI - 24XPP7 - FRT - BGH p(A) - Blasticidin - T2A - iRFP - Splice Acceptor - FRT - BsrGI.
How to cite: Gene Trap - 24XPP7 Lentiviral Vector was a gift from Daniel Larson (Addgene plasmid # 174199 ; http://n2t.net/addgene:174199 ; RRID:Addgene_174199)
